Addgene plasmid #237887: pAAV-CAG-DIO-mem-seTurboID
Purpose: AAV vector for Cre-dependent expression of membrane-tethered seTurboID
Depositing lab: Rui Lin. Depositing organization: National Institute of Biological Sciences, Beijing. Publication: Ultrabright chemical labeling enables rapid neural connectivity profiling in large tissue samples. Zhong S, Zhang X, Gao X, Li Z, Huang L, Guo Q, Gong R, Ren J, Luo M, Lin R. Neuron. 2025 Sep 18:S0896-6273(25)00657-9. doi: 10.1016/j.neuron.2025.08.022. PubMed 40972576.
Backbone
  Vector backbone: pAAV
  Backbone size w/o insert (bp): 4993
  Total vector size (bp): 6235
  Vector type: Mammalian Expression, AAV, Cre/Lox
Growth in bacteria
  Bacterial resistance: Ampicillin, 100 μg/mL
  Growth temperature: 37°C
  Growth strain: NEB Stable
  Copy number: High Copy
Gene/Insert
  Gene/Insert name: mem-seTurboID
  Species: Synthetic
  Insert size (bp): 1242
  Promoter: CAG
  Tag / fusion protein: FLAG tag (N terminal on insert); GAP43 palmitoylation signal (N terminal on insert)
  Cloning method: Gibson Cloning
  Sequencing primers: 5′ tgggcaacgtgctggttattgtg
Terms and licenses: Academic/Nonprofit Terms; Industry Terms: Not Available to Industry
How to cite: pAAV-CAG-DIO-mem-seTurboID was a gift from Rui Lin (Addgene plasmid # 237887 ; http://n2t.net/addgene:237887 ; RRID:Addgene_237887)
