[The description below was written by a language model from this plasmid's Addgene catalogue record and pLannotate feature annotations shown in this document.]
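Description:
pAAV-CAG-DIO-mem-seTurboID is a 6.2 kb AAV transfer plasmid for Cre-dependent mammalian expression of a membrane-tethered proximity-labeling enzyme. It is built on a pAAV backbone that carries a high-copy ColE1/pUC-type origin, an f1 origin, and an ampicillin resistance gene (β-lactamase with its own promoter) for propagation and selection in E. coli. The expression cassette lies between two AAV2 inverted terminal repeats, which allow it to be replicated and packaged into recombinant AAV particles when helper functions are supplied. A recombination-deficient bacterial strain is recorded for growth, as is common for ITR-containing plasmids.

Transcription is driven by the CAG promoter, annotated here as CMV enhancer, chicken β-actin and rabbit β-globin intron fragments. Downstream, the 1.2 kb synthetic insert sits in reverse orientation between paired lox2272 and loxP sites arranged as a DIO (double-floxed inverted) switch. Without Cre the coding sequence is antisense to the promoter and is not expressed. Cre recombination inverts the cassette and then excises one site of each pair, locking it in the sense orientation.

The open reading frame starts with the GAP43 palmitoylation signal, which anchors the protein to the membrane, followed by a FLAG epitope for detection. Next come the TurboID biotin ligase and a C-terminal GB1 domain, a solubility-enhancing fusion partner that presumably accounts for the "se" variant, although the record does not define the name. A WPRE and SV40 polyadenylation signal follow to boost and terminate transcript expression. The associated work concerns chemical labeling for neural connectivity profiling in large tissue samples, consistent with membrane biotinylation of Cre-defined neurons.
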