Features (pLannotate 1.2.2; 27 found; start..end, strand, type, name):
    182..770     -  rep_origin     ori: high-copy-number ColE1/pMB1/pBR322/pUC origin of replication
    941..1801    -  CDS            AmpR: β-lactamase; bla; confers resistance to ampicillin, carbenicillin, and related antibiotics
   1802..1906    -  promoter       AmpR promoter: bla
   1959..2387    -  rep_origin     f1 ori (sequence partly withheld): f1 bacteriophage origin of replication; arrow indicates direction of (+) strand synthesis
   2392..2461    -  CDS            lacZα (fragment): LacZα fragment of β-galactosidase; lacZ fragment
   2456..2588    -  repeat_region  AAV2 ITR (fragment): inverted terminal repeat of adeno-associated virus serotype 2 inverted
   2649..2897    +  enhancer       CMV enhancer (fragment): human cytomegalovirus immediate early enhancer
   3177..3312    +  intron         hybrid intron (fragment): hybrid between chicken β-actin (CBA) and minute virus of mice (MMV) introns (Gray et al., 2011)
   3401..3531    +  intron         chimeric intron (fragment): chimera between introns from chicken β-actin and rabbit β-globin
   3529..3591    +  CDS            HBB (fragment): HBB_LEPEU - Experimental evidence at protein level: Swiss-Prot protein existence level 1. Involved in oxygen transport from the lung to the various peripheral tissues. From Lepus europaeus (European hare).
   3597..3614    +  misc_feature   MCS (fragment): pUC18/19 multiple cloning site
   3621..3654    +  protein_bind   lox2272: Cre-mediated recombination occurs in the 8-bp core sequence (GGATACTT). lox2272 sites are compatible with each other, but incompatible with loxP or loxN sites (Lee and Saito, 1988). Cre recombinase
   3655..3704    -  intron         β-globin intron (fragment): internally truncated intron from human β-globin
   3705..3738    +  protein_bind   loxP: Cre-mediated recombination occurs in the 8-bp core sequence (GCATACAT). Cre recombinase
   3750..3911    -  CDS            GB1: B1 domain of Streptococcal protein G effective as a solubilizing fusion partner (Cheng and Patel, 2004)
   3927..4883    -  CDS            TurboID: mutant of the E. coli biotin ligase BioID engineered for improved catalytic efficiency (Branon et al., 2018)
   4899..4928    -  CDS            3xFLAG (fragment): three tandem FLAG® epitope tags
   4920..4982    -  CDS            Gap43 (fragment): NEUM_RAT - Experimental evidence at protein level: Swiss-Prot protein existence level 1. This protein is associated with nerve growth. It is a major component of the motile 'growth cones' that form the tips of elongating axons. Plays a role in axonal and dendritic filopodia induction (By similarity). From Rattus norvegicus (Rat).
   4995..5028    -  protein_bind   lox2272: Cre-mediated recombination occurs in the 8-bp core sequence (GGATACTT). lox2272 sites are compatible with each other, but incompatible with loxP or loxN sites (Lee and Saito, 1988). Cre recombinase
   5029..5078    -  intron         β-globin intron (fragment): internally truncated intron from human β-globin
   5079..5112    -  protein_bind   loxP: Cre-mediated recombination occurs in the 8-bp core sequence (GCATACAT). Cre recombinase
   5113..5137    +  misc_feature   MCS (fragment): pBluescript multiple cloning site
   5137..5725    +  misc_feature   WPRE: woodchuck hepatitis virus posttranscriptional regulatory element
   5768..5889    -  polyA_signal   SV40 poly(A) signal: SV40 polyadenylation signal
   5912..5980    -  CDS            large T antigen (fragment): large T antigen from SV40 (simian virus 40)
   6051..6184    +  repeat_region  AAV2 ITR: inverted terminal repeat of adeno-associated virus serotype 2 inverted
   6178..6234    -  CDS            lacI (fragment): lac repressor; lacI; The lac repressor binds to the lac operator to inhibit transcription in E. coli. This inhibition can be relieved by adding lactose or isopropyl-β-D-thiogalactopyranoside (IPTG).
>Addgene plasmid #237887 | pAAV-CAG-DIO-mem-seTurboID | addgene full sequence | sequence record 483884 | Addgene NGS Result
CTTCCGCTTCCTCGCTCACTGACTCGCTGCGCTCGGTCGTTCGGCTGCGGCGAGCGGTATCAGCTCACTC
AAAGGCGGTAATACGGTTATCCACAGAATCAGGGGATAACGCAGGAAAGAACATGTGAGCAAAAGGCCAG
CAAAAGGCCAGGAACCGTAAAAAGGCCGCGTTGCTGGCGTTTTTCCATAGGCTCCGCCCCCCTGACGAGC
ATCACAAAAATCGACGCTCAAGTCAGAGGTGGCGAAACCCGACAGGACTATAAAGATACCAGGCGTTTCC
CCCTGGAAGCTCCCTCGTGCGCTCTCCTGTTCCGACCCTGCCGCTTACCGGATACCTGTCCGCCTTTCTC
CCTTCGGGAAGCGTGGCGCTTTCTCATAGCTCACGCTGTAGGTATCTCAGTTCGGTGTAGGTCGTTCGCT
CCAAGCTGGGCTGTGTGCACGAACCCCCCGTTCAGCCCGACCGCTGCGCCTTATCCGGTAACTATCGTCT
TGAGTCCAACCCGGTAAGACACGACTTATCGCCACTGGCAGCAGCCACTGGTAACAGGATTAGCAGAGCG
AGGTATGTAGGCGGTGCTACAGAGTTCTTGAAGTGGTGGCCTAACTACGGCTACACTAGAAGAACAGTAT
TTGGTATCTGCGCTCTGCTGAAGCCAGTTACCTTCGGAAAAAGAGTTGGTAGCTCTTGATCCGGCAAACA
AACCACCGCTGGTAGCGGTGGTTTTTTTGTTTGCAAGCAGCAGATTACGCGCAGAAAAAAAGGATCTCAA
GAAGATCCTTTGATCTTTTCTACGGGGTCTGACGCTCAGTGGAACGAAAACTCACGTTAAGGGATTTTGG
TCATGAGATTATCAAAAAGGATCTTCACCTAGATCCTTTTAAATTAAAAATGAAGTTTTAAATCAATCTA
AAGTATATATGAGTAAACTTGGTCTGACAGTTACCAATGCTTAATCAGTGAGGCACCTATCTCAGCGATC
TGTCTATTTCGTTCATCCATAGTTGCCTGACTCCCCGTCGTGTAGATAACTACGATACGGGAGGGCTTAC
CATCTGGCCCCAGTGCTGCAATGATACCGCGAGACCCACGCTCACCGGCTCCAGATTTATCAGCAATAAA
CCAGCCAGCCGGAAGGGCCGAGCGCAGAAGTGGTCCTGCAACTTTATCCGCCTCCATCCAGTCTATTAAT
TGTTGCCGGGAAGCTAGAGTAAGTAGTTCGCCAGTTAATAGTTTGCGCAACGTTGTTGCCATTGCTACAG
GCATCGTGGTGTCACGCTCGTCGTTTGGTATGGCTTCATTCAGCTCCGGTTCCCAACGATCAAGGCGAGT
TACATGATCCCCCATGTTGTGCAAAAAAGCGGTTAGCTCCTTCGGTCCTCCGATCGTTGTCAGAAGTAAG
TTGGCCGCAGTGTTATCACTCATGGTTATGGCAGCACTGCATAATTCTCTTACTGTCATGCCATCCGTAA
GATGCTTTTCTGTGACTGGTGAGTACTCAACCAAGTCATTCTGAGAATAGTGTATGCGGCGACCGAGTTG
CTCTTGCCCGGCGTCAATACGGGATAATACCGCGCCACATAGCAGAACTTTAAAAGTGCTCATCATTGGA
AAACGTTCTTCGGGGCGAAAACTCTCAAGGATCTTACCGCTGTTGAGATCCAGTTCGATGTAACCCACTC
GTGCACCCAACTGATCTTCAGCATCTTTTACTTTCACCAGCGTTTCTGGGTGAGCAAAAACAGGAAGGCA
AAATGCCGCAAAAAAGGGAATAAGGGCGACACGGAAATGTTGAATACTCATACTCTTCCTTTTTCAATAT
TATTGAAGCATTTATCAGGGTTATTGTCTCATGAGCGGATACATATTTGAATGTATTTAGAAAAATAAAC
AAATAGGGGTTCCGCGCACATTTCCCCGAAAAGTGCCACCTAAATTGTAAGCGTTAATATTTTGTTAAAA
TTCGCGTTAAATTTTTGTTAAATCAGCTCATTTTTTAACCAATAGGCCGAAATCGGCAAAATCCCTTATA
AATCAAAAGAATAGACCGAGATAGGGT
[37 nt withheld, positions 2058-2094]
AAAGAACGTGGACTCCAACGTCAAAGG
[49 nt withheld, positions 2122-2170]
T
[91 nt withheld, positions 2172-2262]
G
[124 nt withheld, positions 2264-2387]
CCCATTCGCCATTCAGGCTGCGCAACTGTTGGGAAGGGCGATCGGTGCGGGCCTCTTCGCTATTACGCCA
GCTGCGCGCTCGCTCGCTCACTGAGGCCGCCCGGGCAAAGCCCGGGCGTCGGGCGACCTTTGGTCGCCCG
GCCTCAGTGAGCGAGCGAGCGCGCAGAGAGGGAGTGGCCAACTCCATCACTAGGGGTTCCTTGTAGTTAA
TGATTAACCCGCCATGCTACTTATCTACGTAGCCATGCTCTAGGAAGAGTACCATTGACGTCAATAATGA
CGTATGTTCCCATAGTAACGCCAATAGGGACTTTCCATTGACGTCAATGGGTGGAGTATTTACGGTAAAC
TGCCCACTTGGCAGTACATCAAGTGTATCATATGCCAAGTACGCCCCCTATTGACGTCAATGACGGTAAA
TGGCCCGCCTGGCATTATGCCCAGTACATGACCTTATGGGACTTTCCTACTTGGCAGTACATCTACGTAT
TAGTCATCGCTATTACCATGGTCGAGGTGAGCCCCACGTTCTGCTTCACTCTCCCCATCTCCCCCCCCTC
CCCACCCCCAATTTTGTATTTATTTATTTTTTAATTATTTTGTGCAGCGATGGGGGCGGGGGGGGGGGGG
GGGCGCGCGCCRGGGGGGGGGGGGGGGGGGGGGGGGGGGGGSGGGGSGRGGSGGRGRGGKGCGGCGGCAG
CCAATCAGAGCGGCGCGCTCCGAAAGTTTCCTTTTATGGCGAGGCGGCGGCGGCGGCGGCCCTATAAAAA
GCGAAGCGCGCGGCGGGCGGGAGTCGCTGCGCGCTGCCTTCGCCCCGTGCCCCGCTCCGCCGCCGCCTCG
CGCCGCCCGCCCCGGCTCTGACTGACCGCGTTACTCCCACAGGTGAGCGGGCGGGACGGCCCTTCTCCTC
CGGGCTGTAATTAGCGCTTGGTTTAATGACGGCTTGTTTCTTTTCTGTGGCTGCGTGAAAGCCTTGAGGG
GCTCCGGGAGGGCCCTTTGTGCGGGGGGAGCGGCTCGGGGCTGTCCGCGGGGGGACGGCTGCCTTCGGGG
GGGACGGGGCAGGGCGGGGTTCGGCTTCTGGCGTGTGACCGGCGGCTCTAGAGCCTCTGCTAACCATGTT
CATGCCTTCTTCTTTTTCCTACAGCTCCTGGGCAACGTGCTGGTTATTGTGCTGTCTCATCATTTTGGCA
AAGAATTGGATCCGGTACCGGATCCTCTAGAGTCGACTCCGGAATAACTTCGTATAGGATACTTTATACG
AAGTTATGCAGAATGGTAGCTGGATTGTAGCTGCTATTAGCAATATGAAACCTCTTAATAACTTCGTATA
GCATACATTATACGAAGTTATGGCGCGCCTTATTCGGTTACCGTGAAGGTTTTGGTAGCGTCGTCGTAGG
TCCATTCACCGTCAACACCGTTGTCGTTAGCGTACTGTTTGAAAACTTTTTCCGCGGTAGCAGCGTCAAC
AGCTTCGGTGGTGGTTTCACCTTTCAGGGTTTTACCGTTCAGGATAAGCTTGTAAGATCCGCCACCGCCC
TTTTCGGCAGACCGCAGACTGATTTCTCCGCCCATCCAGGGTTTGATAACTCCGTCCTGTTCCAGCAGCA
GGGCTCCCTGTTTATCAATCCCCCGGCTAATCCCGAAAATCTCTTTGTCCCCAATGATCAGCTTCACGGG
TCTATTGATGAAGTTATCCAGCTTCTCCCACCGTGGCAGATATGGAGCCAGGCCTTCCTGCTCGAACAGT
TCCAGGGCTGCCCGCAGCTCTCGGATCAGCGTAGCGGCCAGAGTATTCCTGTCCAGGTTAATCCCTGCTT
CCTGCAGTGTGATCCAGCCCTGATTGACCACGCTTTCCTCCACGCGCCTCATAGCCACGTTAATCCCGGC
GCCAATGACGATCTGTGCAGCATCGCCTGTTATTCCGGCCAGCTCCACCAGGATGCCTGCCAGCTTTCTA
TCCTGCAGATACAGGTCATTGGGCCATTTGACTCGCACCTTGTCTGCTCCCAGCTTTCGCAGCGCTTCTG
CCATGACAATTCCGATGACCGGGCCCAGGCCGATTGCTGCTGGTCCCCGCTTCAGGCGCCAAAACATACT
CAGGTACAGGTTAGCTCCAAAAGGAGAGAACCATTTCCTCCCTCTGCTTCCTCTCCCTGCCTGCTGATAT
TCTGCAATGCAAGCATCCCCACTCTTCAGCTCGCCGATTCGATCCAGCAGGTACTGATTGGTGGAGTCGA
CCACAGGCAGGACTGCCACGCTCCCGCCGTCCAGCTGTCCCAGAATCTGTTTAGCGTTCAGCAGCGGGAT
AGGCTCGGGCAGAGAGTAGCCCTTTCCGGGCACGGTGAACACGTCCACGCCCCAGTCGCGCAGAGTCTGA
ATGTGCTTGTTGATAGCGGCCCTGGACATGCCCAGGGTTTCTCCCAGCTGTTCGCCACTATGGAACTCGC
CATTAGCCAGGAGAGCGATCAGCTTCAGAGGCACAGTATTGTCTTTGCTAGCCATGGATCCCTTATCGTC
GTCATCCTTGTAATCGATCTTTTGGTCCTCATCATTCTTTTCAACCTGTTTGGTTCTTCTCATACAGCAC
AGCATGGTGGCGCTAGCATAACTTCGTATAAAGTATCCTATACGAAGTTATTTGCCTTAACCCAGAAATT
ATCACTGTTATTCTTTAGAATGGTGCAAAGAATAACTTCGTATAATGTATGCTATACGAAGTTATGAATT
CGATATCAAGCTTATCGATAATCAACCTCTGGATTACAAAATTTGTGAAAGATTGACTGGTATTCTTAAC
TATGTTGCTCCTTTTACGCTATGTGGATACGCTGCTTTAATGCCTTTGTATCATGCTATTGCTTCCCGTA
TGGCTTTCATTTTCTCCTCCTTGTATAAATCCTGGTTGCTGTCTCTTTATGAGGAGTTGTGGCCCGTTGT
CAGGCAACGTGGCGTGGTGTGCACTGTGTTTGCTGACGCAACCCCCACTGGTTGGGGCATTGCCACCACC
TGTCAGCTCCTTTCCGGGACTTTCGCTTTCCCCCTCCCTATTGCCACGGCGGAACTCATCGCCGCCTGCC
TTGCCCGCTGCTGGACAGGGGCTCGGCTGTTGGGCACTGACAATTCCGTGGTGTTGTCGGGGAAATCATC
GTCCTTTCCTTGGCTGCTCGCCTGTGTTGCCACCTGGATTCTGCGCGGGACGTCCTTCTGCTACGTCCCT
TCGGCCCTCAATCCAGCGGACCTTCCTTCCCGCGGCCTGCTGCCGGCTCTGCGGCCTCTTCCGCGTCTTC
GCCTTCGCCCTCAGACGAGTCGGATCTCCCTTTGGGCCGCCTCCCCGCATCGATACCGTCGACCCGGGCG
GCCGCTTCGAGCAGACATGATAAGATACATTGATGAGTTTGGACAAACCACAACTAGAATGCAGTGAAAA
AAATGCTTTATTTGTGAAATTTGTGATGCTATTGCTTTATTTGTAACCATTATAAGCTGCAATAAACAAG
TTAACAACAACAATTGCATTCATTTTATGTTTCAGGTTCAGGGGGAGATGTGGGAGGTTTTTTAAAGCAA
GTAAAACCTCTACAAATGTGGTAAAATCGATAAGGATCTTCCTAGAGCATGGCTACGTAGATAAGTAGCA
TGGCGGGTTAATCATTAACTACAAGGAACCCCTAGTGATGGAGTTGGCCACTCCCTCTCTGCGCGCTCGC
TCGCTCACTGAGGCCGGGCGACCAAAGGTCGCCCGACGCCCGGGCTTTGCCCGGGCGGCCTCAGTGAGCG
AGCGAGCGCGCAGCTGCATTAATGAATCGGCCAACGCGCGGGGAGAGGCGGTTTGCGTATTGGGCGCT
